Addgene plasmid #239384: MCP-Rep-X-RT∆R
Purpose: For circular RNA-mediated inverse prime editor using MCP-Rep-X-M MLV-RT∆RNase H in HEK294T cells
Depositing lab: Caixia Gao. Depositing organization: Institute of Genetics and Developmental Biology, Chinese Academy of Sciences. Publication: Circular RNA-mediated inverse prime editing in human cells. Liang R, Wang S, Cai Y, Li Z, Li KM, Wei J, Sun C, Zhu H, Chen K, Gao C. Nat Commun. 2025 May 31;16(1):5057. doi: 10.1038/s41467-025-59120-7. PubMed 40447589.
Backbone
  Vector backbone: MCP-M-MLV RT∆RNase H (Addgene #213749)
  Backbone manufacturer: Caixia Gao
  Vector type: Mammalian Expression, CRISPR
Growth in bacteria
  Bacterial resistance: Ampicillin, 100 μg/mL
  Growth temperature: 37°C
  Growth strain: DH5alpha
  Copy number: High Copy
Gene/Insert
  Gene/Insert name: MCP, Rep-X, M-MLV-RT(∆RNase H)
  Species: MS2 phage, E. coli, MMLV
  Mutation: ∆RNase H in M-MLV RT
  Promoter: CMV
  Tag / fusion protein: BPNLS (N terminal on insert); BPNLS (C terminal on insert)
  Cloning method: Gibson Cloning
  Sequencing primers: 5′ n/a
Terms and licenses: Academic/Nonprofit Terms; Industry Terms: Not Available to Industry
How to cite: MCP-Rep-X-RT∆R was a gift from Caixia Gao (Addgene plasmid # 239384 ; http://n2t.net/addgene:239384 ; RRID:Addgene_239384)
