[The description below was written by a language model from this plasmid's Addgene catalogue record and pLannotate feature annotations shown in this document.]
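Description:
MCP-Rep-X-RT∆R is a 7.7 kb mammalian expression plasmid from a CRISPR prime-editing toolkit, built by Gibson assembly on an earlier MCP–M-MLV RT∆RNase H vector. It is propagated in E. coli as a high-copy plasmid through a ColE1/pUC-type origin and is selected with ampicillin via the β-lactamase gene. The feature table shows no mammalian selection marker, which fits transient transfection use. Small remnants of lac regulatory elements, a multiple cloning site, an SV40 promoter and a pBR322 bom region are backbone leftovers. A 21-nt "hsp70 promoter" hit lying between two coding segments is most likely a spurious match within a linker.

The payload is a single fusion open reading frame driven by the CMV enhancer and immediate-early promoter and terminated by the bovine growth hormone polyadenylation signal. A T7 promoter sits just upstream of the coding region. In order, the fusion comprises the MS2 bacteriophage coat protein (MCP), which binds MS2 RNA hairpins; Rep-X, derived from the E. coli Rep helicase, a 3'-to-5' single-stranded-DNA-dependent ATPase that can begin unwinding at a nick; and the Moloney murine leukemia virus reverse transcriptase with its RNase H domain deleted. The last of these is annotated as a gag-pol fragment. Bipartite nuclear localization signals (BPNLS) flank the fusion at both termini.

According to the record, the plasmid supplies the reverse transcriptase component of a circular RNA-mediated inverse prime editor in HEK293T-type human cells. MCP presumably tethers the helicase–RT fusion to an MS2-tagged RNA template. The Cas nickase and the RNA components are not encoded here and must be provided from other constructs.
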