Features (pLannotate 1.2.2; 18 found; start..end, strand, type, name):
      1..380     +  enhancer       CMV enhancer: human cytomegalovirus immediate early enhancer
    381..584     +  promoter       CMV promoter: human cytomegalovirus (CMV) immediate early promoter
    626..644     +  promoter       T7 promoter: promoter for bacteriophage T7 RNA polymerase
    718..1068    +  CDS            CAPSD_BPMS2 (fragment): Experimental evidence at protein level: Swiss-Prot protein existence level 1. Acts as a translational repressor of viral replicase synthesis late in infection. This latter function is the result of capsid protein interaction with an RNA hairpin which contains the replicase ribosome-binding site. From Escherichia phage MS2 (Bacteriophage MS2).
   1183..3201    +  CDS            rep: REP_ECOLI - Experimental evidence at protein level: Swiss-Prot protein existence level 1. Rep helicase is a single-stranded DNA-dependent ATPase involved in DNA replication; it can initiate unwinding at a nick in the DNA. It binds to the single-stranded DNA and acts in a progressive fashion along the DNA in the 3' to 5' direction. From Escherichia coli (strain K12).
   3253..3273    -  promoter       hsp70 promoter (fragment): Drosophila melanogaster hsp70Bb promoter
   3313..4854    +  CDS            gag-pol (fragment): Moloney murine leukemia virus Gag-Pol polyprotein; gag-pol; contains a read-through stop codon
   4972..5196    +  polyA_signal   bGH poly(A) signal: bovine growth hormone polyadenylation signal
   5200..5221    +  promoter       SV40 promoter (fragment): SV40 enhancer and early promoter
   5226..5242    +  misc_feature   MCS (fragment): pBluescript multiple cloning site
   5291..5307    -  protein_bind   lac operator: The lac repressor binds to the lac operator to inhibit transcription in E. coli. This inhibition can be relieved by adding lactose or isopropyl-β-D-thiogalactopyranoside (IPTG). lac repressor encoded by lacI
   5315..5345    -  promoter       lac promoter: promoter for the E. coli lac operon
   5360..5381    -  protein_bind   CAP binding site: CAP binding activates transcription in the presence of cAMP. E. coli catabolite activator protein
   5394..5486    -  CDS            lacI (fragment): lac repressor; lacI; The lac repressor binds to the lac operator to inhibit transcription in E. coli. This inhibition can be relieved by adding lactose or isopropyl-β-D-thiogalactopyranoside (IPTG).
   5669..6257    -  rep_origin     ori: high-copy-number ColE1/pMB1/pBR322/pUC origin of replication
   6428..7288    -  CDS            AmpR: β-lactamase; bla; confers resistance to ampicillin, carbenicillin, and related antibiotics
   7289..7393    -  promoter       AmpR promoter: bla
   7464..7508    -  misc_feature   bom (fragment): basis of mobility region from pBR322
>Addgene plasmid #239384 | MCP-Rep-X-RT∆R | addgene full sequence | sequence record 481789 | Addgene NGS Result
GACATTGATTATTGACTAGTTATTAATAGTAATCAATTACGGGGTCATTAGTTCATAGCCCATATATGGA
GTTCCGCGTTACATAACTTACGGTAAATGGCCCGCCTGGCTGACCGCCCAACGACCCCCGCCCATTGACG
TCAATAATGACGTATGTTCCCATAGTAACGCCAATAGGGACTTTCCATTGACGTCAATGGGTGGAGTATT
TACGGTAAACTGCCCACTTGGCAGTACATCAAGTGTATCATATGCCAAGTACGCCCCCTATTGACGTCAA
TGACGGTAAATGGCCCGCCTGGCATTATGCCCAGTACATGACCTTATGGGACTTTCCTACTTGGCAGTAC
ATCTACGTATTAGTCATCGCTATTACCATGGTGATGCGGTTTTGGCAGTACATCAATGGGCGTGGATAGC
GGTTTGACTCACGGGGATTTCCAAGTCTCCACCCCATTGACGTCAATGGGAGTTTGTTTTGGCACCAAAA
TCAACGGGACTTTCCAAAATGTCGTAACAACTCCGCCCCATTGACGCAAATGGGCGGTAGGCGTGTACGG
TGGGAGGTCTATATAAGCAGAGCTGGTTTAGTGAACCGTCAGATCCGCTAGAGATCCGCGGCCGCTAATA
CGACTCACTATAGGGAGAGCCGCCACCATGAAACGGACAGCCGACGGAAGCGAGTTCGAGTCACCAAAGA
AGAAGCGGAAAGTCAAGCTTGCGTCCAACTTCACCCAATTTGTACTGGTGGACAATGGTGGAACAGGAGA
CGTGACCGTGGCCCCTTCTAACTTCGCCAATGGAATCGCAGAGTGGATTTCCTCAAACTCCCGGTCACAG
GCATACAAAGTGACGTGTTCAGTGAGGCAGTCCTCCGCTCAGAACCGCAAATACACCATTAAGGTTGAAG
TGCCAAAAGGCGCCTGGAGGTCCTACTTGAATATGGAGCTTACCATTCCAATTTTTGCCACAAATAGCGA
TTGTGAGCTGATTGTGAAGGCCATGCAGGGCCTCCTGAAGGACGGGAACCCCATTCCGAGCGCCATAGCA
GCAAATAGCGGAATTTATTCTAGACTGCAGTCTGGAGGATCTAGCGGAGGATCCTCTGGCAGCGAGACAC
CAGGAACAAGCGAGTCAGCAACACCAGAGAGCAGTGGCGGCAGCAGCGGCGGCAGCGAGCTCATGAGACT
GAACCCCGGCCAACAGCAGGCTGTGGAATTTGTGACCGGCCCCCTGCTGGTGCTGGCTGGAGCTGGAAGC
GGAAAAACAAGAGTGATTACAAACAAGATCGCCCACCTGATCAGAGGCAGCGGCTATCAAGCTAGACACA
TCGCCGCTGTGACCTTCACCAACAAGGCCGCCAGAGAGATGAAGGAGAGAGTGGGCCAAACCCTGGGCAG
AAAGGAGGCCAGAGGACTGATGATTAGCACCTTCCACACCCTGGGCCTGGACATCATTAAGAGAGAGTAC
GCCGCCCTGGGCATGAAGGCCAACTTTAGCCTGTTTGACGACACCGACCAGCTGGCCCTTCTGAAAGAAC
TGACAGAAGGCCTGATCGAGGACGACAAGGTGCTGCTGCAACAGCTGATTAGCACCATCAGCAACTGGAA
GAACGACCTGAAGACCCCCAGCCAGGCCGCTGCAAGCGCCATTGGAGAAAGAGATAGAATCTTCGCCCAC
GTGTACGGCCTGTACGACGCCCACCTGAAAGCCTGCAATGTGCTGGATTTCGACGACCTGATCCTGCTGC
CCACCCTGCTGCTGCAAAGAAACGAAGAGGTGAGAAAGAGATGGCAGAACAAGATCAGATACCTGCTGGT
GGACGAGTACCAGGACACCAACACCAGCCAGTACGAGCTGGTGAAGCTGCTGGTGGGCAGCAGAGCTAGA
TTCACCGTGGTGGGCGATGACGACCAGAGCATTTATAGCTGGAGAGGCGCCAGACCCCAGAATCTGGTTC
TGCTGTCTCAAGACTTTCCCGCCCTGAAAGTGATTAAGCTGGAGCAGAACTACAGAAGCAGCGGCAGAAT
CCTGAAGGCCGCCAATATTCTGATCGCCAACAACCCCCATGTGTTCGAGAAGAGACTGTTCAGCGAGCTG
GGCTACGGCGCCGAACTGAAAGTGCTGAGCGCTAACAATGAAGAGCACGAGGCCGAGAGAGTGACCGGCG
AACTGATTGCTCATCACTTCGTGAACAAAACCCAGTACAAGGACTACGCCATCCTGTACAGAGGCAACCA
CCAGAGCAGAGTGTTCGAGAAGTTCCTGATGCAGAACAGAATCCCCTACAAGATCAGCGGCGGCACCAGC
TTTTTTAGCAGACCCGAAATCAAGGACCTGCTGGCCTACCTGAGAGTGCTGACCAATCCCGACGATGACT
GCGCCTTTCTGAGAATCGTGAACACCCCCAAGAGAGAGATCGGCCCCGCCACACTGAAAAAGCTGGGCGA
ATGGGCTATGACAAGAAACAAGAGCATGTTCACCGCCAGCTTCGACATGGGCCTGAGCCAAACACTGAGC
GGCAGAGGATATGAAGCCCTGACAAGATTCACCCACTGGCTGGCCGAGATTCAGAGACTGGCCGAAAGAG
AGCCCATCGCCGCTGTTAGGGATCTGATTCACGGAATGGATTACGAGAGCTGGCTGTACGAGACAAGCCC
CAGCCCTAAAGCTGCTGAGATGAGAATGAAGAACGTGAACCAGCTGTTCAGCTGGATGACCGAGATGCTG
GAGGGCAGCGAACTGGACGAACCTATGACACTGACACAGGTGGTGACCAGATTCACCCTGAGAGACATGA
TGGAGAGAGGCGAGAGCGAGGAGGAGCTGGATCAAGTGCAACTGATGACACTGCACGCCAGCAAGGGCCT
GGAGTTTCCCTATGTGTATATGGTGGGCATGGAGGAGGGCTTCCTGCCCCATCAAAGCAGCATTGATGAG
GACAACATCGACGAGGAGAGAAGACTGGCCTACGTGGGCATTACCAGAGCCCAGAAAGAACTGACATTCA
CCCTGGCCAAGGAGAGAAGACAGTACGGCGAGCTGGTCAGACCCGAGCCTAGCAGATTTCTGCTGGAGCT
GCCCCAGGACGACCTGATTTGGGAACAAGAAAGAAAGGTGGTGAGCGCCGAGGAGAGAATGCAGAAGGGC
CAAAGCCATCTGGCCAATCTGAAGGCTATGATGGCCGCCAAAAGAGGCAAGAGCGGCGGCTCTAGCGGAG
GAAGCAAAAGAACAGCTGACGGCAGCGAGTTCGAGAGCCCCAAAAAGAAAAGAAAGGTGAGCGGCGGCAG
CAGCGGCGGATCTCCCGGGAGCACCCTAAATATAGAAGATGAGTATCGGCTACATGAGACCTCAAAAGAG
CCAGATGTTTCTCTAGGGTCCACATGGCTGTCTGATTTTCCTCAGGCCTGGGCGGAAACCGGGGGCATGG
GACTGGCAGTTCGCCAAGCTCCTCTGATCATACCTCTGAAAGCAACCTCTACCCCCGTGTCCATAAAACA
ATACCCCATGTCACAAGAAGCCAGACTGGGGATCAAGCCCCACATACAGAGACTGTTGGACCAGGGAATA
CTGGTACCCTGCCAGTCCCCCTGGAACACGCCCCTGCTACCCGTTAAGAAACCAGGGACTAATGATTATA
GGCCTGTCCAGGATCTGAGAGAAGTCAACAAGCGGGTGGAAGACATCCACCCCACCGTGCCCAACCCTTA
CAACCTCTTGAGCGGGCTCCCACCGTCCCACCAGTGGTACACTGTGCTTGATTTAAAGGATGCCTTTTTC
TGCCTGAGACTCCACCCCACCAGTCAGCCTCTCTTCGCCTTTGAGTGGAGAGATCCAGAGATGGGAATCT
CAGGACAATTGACCTGGACCAGACTCCCACAGGGTTTCAAAAACAGTCCCACCCTGTTTAATGAGGCACT
GCACAGAGACCTAGCAGACTTCCGGATCCAGCACCCAGACTTGATCCTGCTACAGTACGTGGATGACTTA
CTGCTGGCCGCCACTTCTGAGCTAGACTGCCAACAAGGTACTCGGGCCCTGTTACAAACCCTAGGGAACC
TCGGGTATCGGGCCTCGGCCAAGAAAGCCCAAATTTGCCAGAAACAGGTCAAGTATCTGGGGTATCTTCT
AAAAGAGGGTCAGAGATGGCTGACTGAGGCCAGAAAAGAGACTGTGATGGGGCAGCCTACTCCGAAGACC
CCTCGACAACTAAGGGAGTTCCTAGGGAAGGCAGGCTTCTGTCGCCTCTTCATCCCTGGGTTTGCAGAAA
TGGCAGCCCCCCTGTACCCTCTCACCAAACCGGGGACTCTGTTTAATTGGGGCCCAGACCAACAAAAGGC
CTATCAAGAAATCAAGCAAGCTCTTCTAACTGCCCCAGCCCTGGGGTTGCCAGATTTGACTAAGCCCTTT
GAACTCTTTGTCGACGAGAAGCAGGGCTACGCCAAAGGTGTCCTAACGCAAAAACTGGGACCTTGGCGTC
GGCCGGTGGCCTACCTGTCCAAAAAGCTAGACCCAGTAGCAGCTGGGTGGCCCCCTTGCCTACGGATGGT
AGCAGCCATTGCCGTACTGACAAAGGATGCAGGCAAGCTAACCATGGGACAGCCACTAGTCATTCTGGCC
CCCCATGCAGTAGAGGCACTAGTCAAACAACCCCCCGACCGCTGGCTTTCCAACGCCCGGATGACTCACT
ATCAGGCCTTGCTTTTGGACACGGACCGGGTCCAGTTCGGACCGGTGGTAGCCCTGAACCCGGCTACGCT
GCTCCCACTGCCTGAGGAAGGGCTGCAACACAACTGCCTTGATATCCTGGCCGAAGCCCACGGAACCCGA
CCCGACCTAACGGACCAGCCGCTCTCTGGCGGCTCAAAAAGAACCGCCGACGGCAGCGAATTCGAGCCCA
AGAAGAAGAGGAAAGTCTAACCGGTCATCATCACCATCACCATTGAGTTTAAACCCGCTGATCAGCCTCG
ACTGTGCCTTCTAGTTGCCAGCCATCTGTTGTTTGCCCCTCCCCCGTGCCTTCCTTGACCCTGGAAGGTG
CCACTCCCACTGTCCTTTCCTAATAAAATGAGAAAATTGCATCGCATTGTCTGAGTAGGTGTCATTCTAT
TCTGGGGGGTGGGGTGGGGCAGGACAGCAAGGGGGAGGATTGGGAAGACAATAGCAGGCATGCTGGGGAT
GCGGTGGGCTCTATGGCTTCTGAGGCGGAAAGAACCAGCTGGGGCTCGATACCGTCGACCTCTAGCTAGA
GCTTGGCGTAATCATGGTCATAGCTGTTTCCTGTGTGAAATTGTTATCCGCTCACAATTCCACACAACAT
ACGAGCCGGAAGCATAAAGTGTAAAGCCTAGGGTGCCTAATGAGTGAGCTAACTCACATTAATTGCGTTG
CGCTCACTGCCCGCTTTCCAGTCGGGAAACCTGTCGTGCCAGCTGCATTAATGAATCGGCCAACGCGCGG
GGAGAGGCGGTTTGCGTATTGGGCGCTCTTCCGCTTCCTCGCTCACTGACTCGCTGCGCTCGGTCGTTCG
GCTGCGGCGAGCGGTATCAGCTCACTCAAAGGCGGTAATACGGTTATCCACAGAATCAGGGGATAACGCA
GGAAAGAACATGTGAGCAAAAGGCCAGCAAAAGGCCAGGAACCGTAAAAAGGCCGCGTTGCTGGCGTTTT
TCCATAGGCTCCGCCCCCCTGACGAGCATCACAAAAATCGACGCTCAAGTCAGAGGTGGCGAAACCCGAC
AGGACTATAAAGATACCAGGCGTTTCCCCCTGGAAGCTCCCTCGTGCGCTCTCCTGTTCCGACCCTGCCG
CTTACCGGATACCTGTCCGCCTTTCTCCCTTCGGGAAGCGTGGCGCTTTCTCATAGCTCACGCTGTAGGT
ATCTCAGTTCGGTGTAGGTCGTTCGCTCCAAGCTGGGCTGTGTGCACGAACCCCCCGTTCAGCCCGACCG
CTGCGCCTTATCCGGTAACTATCGTCTTGAGTCCAACCCGGTAAGACACGACTTATCGCCACTGGCAGCA
GCCACTGGTAACAGGATTAGCAGAGCGAGGTATGTAGGCGGTGCTACAGAGTTCTTGAAGTGGTGGCCTA
ACTACGGCTACACTAGAAGAACAGTATTTGGTATCTGCGCTCTGCTGAAGCCAGTTACCTTCGGAAAAAG
AGTTGGTAGCTCTTGATCCGGCAAACAAACCACCGCTGGTAGCGGTGGTTTTTTTGTTTGCAAGCAGCAG
ATTACGCGCAGAAAAAAAGGATCTCAAGAAGATCCTTTGATCTTTTCTACGGGGTCTGACACTCAGTGGA
ACGAAAACTCACGTTAAGGGATTTTGGTCATGAGATTATCAAAAAGGATCTTCACCTAGATCCTTTTAAA
TTAAAAATGAAGTTTTAAATCAATCTAAAGTATATATGAGTAAACTTGGTCTGACAGTTACCAATGCTTA
ATCAGTGAGGCACCTATCTCAGCGATCTGTCTATTTCGTTCATCCATAGTTGCCTGACTCCCCGTCGTGT
AGATAACTACGATACGGGAGGGCTTACCATCTGGCCCCAGTGCTGCAATGATACCGCGAGACCCACGCTC
ACCGGCTCCAGATTTATCAGCAATAAACCAGCCAGCCGGAAGGGCCGAGCGCAGAAGTGGTCCTGCAACT
TTATCCGCCTCCATCCAGTCTATTAATTGTTGCCGGGAAGCTAGAGTAAGTAGTTCGCCAGTTAATAGTT
TGCGCAACGTTGTTGCCATTGCTACAGGCATCGTGGTGTCACGCTCGTCGTTTGGTATGGCTTCATTCAG
CTCCGGTTCCCAACGATCAAGGCGAGTTACATGATCCCCCATGTTGTGCAAAAAAGCGGTTAGCTCCTTC
GGTCCTCCGATCGTTGTCAGAAGTAAGTTGGCCGCAGTGTTATCACTCATGGTTATGGCAGCACTGCATA
ATTCTCTTACTGTCATGCCATCCGTAAGATGCTTTTCTGTGACTGGTGAGTACTCAACCAAGTCATTCTG
AGAATAGTGTATGCGGCGACCGAGTTGCTCTTGCCCGGCGTCAATACGGGATAATACCGCGCCACATAGC
AGAACTTTAAAAGTGCTCATCATTGGAAAACGTTCTTCGGGGCGAAAACTCTCAAGGATCTTACCGCTGT
TGAGATCCAGTTCGATGTAACCCACTCGTGCACCCAACTGATCTTCAGCATCTTTTACTTTCACCAGCGT
TTCTGGGTGAGCAAAAACAGGAAGGCAAAATGCCGCAAAAAAGGGAATAAGGGCGACACGGAAATGTTGA
ATACTCATACTCTTCCTTTTTCAATATTATTGAAGCATTTATCAGGGTTATTGTCTCATGAGCGGATACA
TATTTGAATGTATTTAGAAAAATAAACAAATAGGGGTTCCGCGCACATTTCCCCGAAAAGTGCCACCTGA
CGTCGACGGATCGGGAGATCGATCTCCCGATCCCCTAGGGTCTACTCTCAGTACAATCTGCTCTGATGCC
GCATAGTTAAGCCAGTATCTGCTCCCTGCTTGTGTGTTGGAGGTCGCTGAGTAGTGCGCGAGCAAAATTT
AAGCTACAACAAGGCAAGGCTTGACCGACAATTGCATGAAGAATCTGCTTAGGGTTAGGCGTTTTGCGCT
GCTTCGCGATGTACGGGCCAGATATACGCGTT
